>Addgene plasmid #26157 | pMV306G13+FFluc | depositor full sequence | sequence record 12285 | Author sequence
GCTAGAGCCGTGAACGACAGGGCGAACGCCAGCCCGCCGACGGCGAGGGTTCCGACCGCTGCAACTCCCG
GTGCAACCTTGTCCCGGTCTATTCTCTTCACTGCACCAGCTCCAATCTGGTGTGAATGCCCCTCGTCTGT
TCGCGCAGGCGGGGGGCTCTATTCGTTTGTCAGCATCGAAAGTAGCCAGATCAGGGATGCGTTGCAACCG
CGTATGCCCAGGTCAGAAGAGTCGCACAAGAGTTGCAGACCCCTGGAAAGAAAAATGGCCAGAGGGCGAA
AACACCCTCTGACCAGCGGAGCGGGCGACGGGAATCGAACCCGCGTAGCTAGTTTGGAAGAATGGGTGTC
TGCCGACCACATATATGGGCCGGTCAAGATAGGTTTTTACCCCCTCTCGGCTGCATCCTCTAAGTGGAAA
GAAATTGCAGGTCGTAGAAGCGCGTTGAAGCCTGAGAGTTGCACAGGAGTTGCAACCCGGTAGCCTTGTT
CACGACGAGAGGAGACCTAGTTGGCACGTCGCGGATGGGGATCGCTGAAGACTCAGCGCAGCGGGAGGAT
CCAAGCCTCATACGTCAACCCGCAGGACGGTGTGAGGTACTACGCGCTGCAGACCTACGACAACAAGATG
GACGCCGAAGCCTGGCTCGCGGGCGAGAAGCGGCTCATCGAGATGGAGACCTGGACCCCTCCACAGGACC
GGGCGAAGAAGGCAGCCGCCAGCGCCATCACGCTGGAGGAGTACACCCGGAAGTGGCTCGTGGAGCGCGA
CCTCGCAGACGGCACCAGGGATCTGTACAGCGGGCACGCGGAGCGCCGCATCTACCCGGTGCTAGGTGAA
GTGGCGGTCACAGAGATGACGCCAGCTCTGGTGCGTGCGTGGTGGGCCGGGATGGGTAGGAAGCACCCGA
CTGCCCGCCGGCATGCCTACAACGTCCTCCGGGCGGTGATGAACACAGCGGTCGAGGACAAGCTGATCGC
AGAGAACCCGTGCCGGATCGAGCAGAAGGCAGCCGATGAGCGCGACGTAGAGGCGCTGACGCCTGAGGAG
CTGGACATCGTCGCCGCTGAGATCTTCGAGCACTACCGGATCGCGGCATACATCCTGGCGTGGACGAGCC
TCCGGTTCGGAGAGCTGATCGAGCTTCGCCGCAAGGACATCGTGGACGACGGCATGACGATGAAGCTCCG
GGTGCGCCGTGGCGCTTCCCGCGTGGGGAACAAGATCGTCGTTGGCAACGCCAAGACCGTCCGGTCGAAG
CGTCCTGTGACGGTTCCGCCTCACGTCGCGGAGATGATCCGAGCGCACATGAAGGACCGTACGAAGATGA
ACAAGGGCCCCGAGGCATTCCTGGTGACCACGACGCAGGGCAACCGGCTGTCGAAGTCCGCGTTCACCAA
GTCGCTGAAGCGTGGCTACGCCAAGATCGGTCGGCCGGAACTCCGCATCCACGACCTCCGCGCTGTCGGC
GCTACGTTCGCCGCTCAGGCAGGTGCGACGACCAAGGAGCTGATGGCCCGTCTCGGTCACACGACTCCTA
GGATGGCGATGAAGTACCAGATGGCGTCTGAGGCCCGCGACGAGGCTATCGCTGAGGCGATGTCCAAGCT
GGCCAAGACCTCCTGAAACGCAAAAAGCCCCCCTCCCAAGGACACTGAGTCCTAAAGAGGGGGGTTTCTT
GTCAGTACGCGAAGAACCACGCCTGGCCGCGAGCGCCAGCACCGCCGCTCTGTGCGGAGACCTGGGCACC
AGCCCCGCCGCCGCCAGGAGCATTGCCGTTCCCGCCAGCTAGCAACAAAGCGACGTTGTGTCTCAAAATC
TCTGATGTTACATTGCACAAGATAAAAATATATCATCATGAACAATAAAACTGTCTGCTTACATAAACAG
TAATACAAGGGGTGTTATGAGCCATATTCAACGGGAAACGTCTTGCTCGAGGCCGCGATTAAATTCCAAC
ATGGATGCTGATTTATATGGGTATAAATGGGCTCGCGATAATGTCGGGCAATCAGGTGCGACAATCTATC
GCTTGTATGGGAAGCCCCATGCGCCAGAGTTGTTTCTGAAACATGGCAAAGGTAGCGTTGCCAATGATGT
TACAGATGAGATGGTCAGACTAAACTGGCTGACGGAATTTATGCCTCTTCCGACCATCAAGCATTTTATC
CGTACTCCTGATGATGCATGGTTACTCACCACTGCGATCCCCGGGAAAACAGCATTCCAGGTATTAGAAG
AATATCCTGATTCAGGTGAAAATATTGTTGATGCGCTGGCAGTGTTCCTGCGCCGGTTGCATTCGATTCC
TGTTTGTAATTGTCCTTTTAACAGCGATCGCGTATTTCGTCTCGCTCAGGCGCAATCACGAATGAATAAC
GGTTTGGTTGATGCGAGTGATTTTGATGACGAGCGTAATGGCTGGCCTGTTGAACAAGTCTGGAAAGAAA
TGCATAATCTTTTGCCATTCTCACCGGATTCAGTCGTCACTCATGGTGATTTCTCACTTGATAACCTTAT
TTTTGACGAGGGGAAATTAATAGGTTGTATTGATGTTGGACGAGTCGGAATCGCAGACCGATACCAGGAT
CTTGCCATCCTATGGAACTGCCTCGGTGAGTTTTCTCCTTCATTACAGAAACGGCTTTTTCAAAAATATG
GTATTGATAATCCTGATATGAATAAATTGCAGTTTCATTTGATGCTCGATGAGTTTTTCTAATCAGAATT
GGTTAATTGGTTGTAACACTGGCAGAGCATTACGCTGACTTGACGGGACGGCGGCTTTGTTGAATAAATC
GAACTTTTGCTGAGTTGAAGGATCAGATCACGCATCTTCCCGACAACGCAGACCGTTCCGTGGCAAAGCA
AAAGTTCAAAATCACCAACTGGTCCACCTACAACAAAGCTCTCATCAACCGTGGCTCCCTCACTTTCTGG
CTGGATGATGGGGCGATTCAGGCCTGGTATGAGTCAGCAACACCTTCTTCACGAGGCAGACCTCACTAGT
TCCACTGAGCGTCAGACCCCGTAGAAAAGATCAAAGGATCTTCTTGAGATCCTTTTTTTCTGCGCGTAAT
CTGCTGCTTGCAAACAAAAAAACCACCGCTACCAGCGGTGGTTTGTTTGCCGGATCAAGAGCTACCAACT
CTTTTTCCGAAGGTAACTGGCTTCAGCAGAGCGCAGATACCAAATACTGTCCTTCTAGTGTAGCCGTAGT
TAGGCCACCACTTCAAGAACTCTGTAGCACCGCCTACATACCTCGCTCTGCTAATCCTGTTACCAGTGGC
TGCTGCCAGTGGCGATAAGTCGTGTCTTACCGGGTTGGACTCAAGACGATAGTTACCGGATAAGGCGCAG
CGGTCGGGCTGAACGGGGGGTTCGTGCACACAGCCCAGCTTGGAGCGAACGACCTACACCGAACTGAGAT
ACCTACAGCGTGAGCATTGAGAAAGCGCCACGCTTCCCGAAGGGAGAAAGGCGGACAGGTATCCGGTAAG
CGGCAGGGTCGGAACAGGAGAGCGCACGAGGGAGCTTCCAGGGGGAAACGCCTGGTATCTTTATAGTCCT
GTCGGGTTTCGCCACCTCTGACTTGAGCGTCGATTTTTGTGATGCTCGTCAGGGGGGCGGAGCCTATGGA
AAAACGCCAGCAACGCGGCCTTTTTACGGTTCCTGGCCTTTTGCTGGCCTTTTGCTCACATGTTCTTTCC
TGCGTTATCCCCTGATTCTGTGGATAACCGTATTACCGCCTTTGAGTGAGCTGATACCGCTCGCCGCAGC
CGAACGACCGAGCGCAACGCGTGCGGCCGCGATCGCCACTAGCGCCGCGGTCGGAATCAGCGCACTGGCC
GCCGGAGCGGTCAGCTACCTGTTGCTGCGCCGCTTCGCTTTCTAGCACCGACGTCCCGGCGCCAGCAGCT
ACCTCTCGAGCAAACGTTTTGCGCGCCCGAAAAATAAGTCGTTGCAGAACTTTCATGAATTAGGCCTTGC
TGCGCCCAGGCTCCAGTAGTAGAAATGGAGTCACGGCAGCCCGGTGAAGCCAAGGTCGAACCGGAAGAGA
AGGTTCGTCCTCCCGACCCGGGCACCCAGCACGGCCCCCGGAACCCACGCGGAGTCATAGCCGCGATAAT
GGCAGAAGTGTTGCGGGCCTGCGTAATTGCGAAATTCAGATGGTGCCGACGGCCCTTTGGGTGGGGCTGC
AGCCAGAAGGGTCGCAAAAGCGCCGAGGCCAACCCACGCAGCCCACAAATGCACGCTTGGTAACCGAGAA
TTCGGATCCAGAAGGAGAAGTACCGATGGAAGATGCGAAGAACATCAAGAAAGGCCCAGCGCCGTTCTAC
CCGCTGGAGGACGGCACCGCCGGTGAACAGCTGCACAAGGCGATGAAACGCTACGCGTTGGTCCCCGGCA
CCATCGCCTTCACCGATGCGCACATCGAGGTCAACATCACCTACGCGGAATACTTCGAGATGTCCGTGCG
CCTGGCCGAGGCCATGAAGCGCTACGGGCTGAACACCAATCATCGCATCGTGGTGTGTAGCGAAAATTCG
CTGCAGTTCTTCATGCCGGTGCTGGGCGCGTTGTTCATCGGCGTGGCGGTGGCCCCGGCGAACGACATCT
ACAACGAACGCGAGCTGCTGAACTCCATGAACATCTCGCAACCGACGGTGGTGTTCGTGTCGAAGAAAGG
GCTGCAGAAGATCCTGAACGTCCAGAAGAAGCTCCCAATCATTCAGAAGATCATTATCATGGACAGCAAG
ACGGATTATCAGGGCTTCCAGTCCATGTACACCTTCGTCACGTCCCACTTGCCGCCGGGCTTTAATGAGT
ATGATTTCGTGCCAGAATCGTTCGATCGTGACAAGACCATCGCGTTGATCATGAACTCGTCGGGCTCCAC
CGGCCTGCCGAAGGGCGTGGCCCTCCCGCACCGGACCGCGTGCGTCCGCTTCTCGCACGCCCGGGACCCA
ATCTTTGGCAATCAGATTATCCCGGACACGGCCATCTTGAGCGTCGTCCCGTTTCATCACGGTTTCGGCA
TGTTCACCACCTTGGGCTACCTGATCTGTGGCTTCCGGGTCGTGCTCATGTACCGTTTCGAGGAAGAGCT
GTTCTTGCGTAGCCTGCAAGACTACAAGATCCAAAGCGCCCTGTTGGTCCCGACGCTGTTCTCGTTCTTC
GCGAAAAGCACCTTGATCGACAAGTACGACTTGTCGAATCTGCACGAGATCGCGTCGGGTGGTGCGCCCC
TGAGCAAAGAGGTGGGCGAGGCCGTGGCGAAGCGGTTCCACCTCCCGGGTATCCGCCAGGGATACGGCCT
GACCGAGACGACGTCCGCGATCCTCATCACCCCGGAGGGCGACGACAAGCCAGGTGCCGTGGGCAAGGTC
GTGCCGTTTTTCGAAGCGAAGGTCGTGGACCTGGACACCGGAAAGACGCTGGGCGTGAACCAGCGCGGGG
AACTGTGCGTGCGCGGTCCGATGATCATGTCCGGTTATGTGAATAACCCGGAGGCGACCAATGCGCTCAT
CGATAAAGATGGCTGGTTGCACTCGGGCGACATCGCCTACTGGGACGAAGATGAGCATTTCTTCATCGTG
GACCGTTTGAAGAGCCTCATCAAGTATAAGGGTTACCAGGTGGCCCCAGCGGAATTGGAAAGCATTCTGC
TCCAGCACCCGAACATCTTCGACGCGGGAGTCGCCGGCCTCCCGGACGATGATGCCGGCGAACTGCCAGC
GGCCGTGGTCGTCCTGGAGCACGGAAAGACGATGACCGAAAAGGAGATCGTGGACTACGTCGCCTCGCAG
GTGACCACCGCGAAAAAGCTGCGTGGCGGGGTCGTCTTTGTGGACGAAGTGCCGAAAGGGTTGACCGGAA
AGTTGGACGCCCGGAAGATCCGTGAAATCTTGATCAAAGCGAAGAAAGGAGGCAAGTGACTCTAGAGTCG
ACGTAGTTAACTAGCGTACGATCGACTGCCAGGCATCAAATAAAACGAAAGGCTCAGTCGAAAGACTGGG
CCTTTCGTTTTATCTGTTGTTTGTCCGGCCATCATGGCCGCGGTGATCA
Features (pLannotate 1.2.2; 10 found; start..end, strand, type, name):
    511..1623    +  CDS            33: VINT_BPML5 - Also known as int. Protein inferred from homology: Swiss-Prot protein existence level 3. Integrase is necessary for integration of the phage into the host genome by site-specific recombination. From Mycobacterium phage L5 (Mycobacteriophage L5).
   1685..1789    -  CDS            32 (fragment): VG32_BPML5 - Protein predicted: Swiss-Prot protein existence level 4. From Mycobacterium phage L5 (Mycobacteriophage L5).
   1907..2722    +  CDS            KanR: aminoglycoside phosphotransferase; aph(3')-Ia; confers resistance to kanamycin in bacteria or G418 (Geneticin®) in eukaryotes
   2863..3006    +  CDS            TRA2_ECOLX (fragment): Protein predicted: Swiss-Prot protein existence level 4. Required for transposition of transposon Tn903. From Escherichia coli.
   3054..3642    +  rep_origin     ori: high-copy-number ColE1/pMB1/pBR322/pUC origin of replication
   3746..3892    +  CDS            Y3661_MYCTU (fragment): Experimental evidence at protein level: Swiss-Prot protein existence level 1. From Mycobacterium tuberculosis (strain ATCC 25618 / H37Rv).
   4022..4303    +  ncRNA          Ms1 (fragment): Accession: RF02566 - Mycobacterium smegmatis small RNA 1
   4296..5936    +  CDS            LUCI_PHOPY: Experimental evidence at protein level: Swiss-Prot protein existence level 1. Produces green light with a wavelength of 562 nm. From Photinus pyralis (Common eastern firefly) (Lampyris pyralis).
   5987..6033    +  terminator     rrnB T1 terminator: transcription terminator T1 from the E. coli rrnB gene
   6066..98      -  CDS            34.1 (fragment) (across the origin): VG341_BPMD2 - Protein predicted: Swiss-Prot protein existence level 4. Putative excisionase. From Mycobacterium phage D29 (Mycobacteriophage D29).
