[The description below was written by a language model from this plasmid's Addgene catalogue record and pLannotate feature annotations shown in this document.]
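Description:
pMV306G13+FFluc is a mycobacterial integrating vector built on the pMV306 backbone and designed to place a firefly luciferase reporter in single copy on the mycobacterial chromosome. It carries no mycobacterial plasmid origin. Instead, the annotated integrase gene from mycobacteriophage L5, together with flanking phage-derived sequence (fragments matching L5 gene 32 and a putative excisionase homologue), mediates site-specific recombination into the host genome. The attachment site itself is not separately annotated in the feature table. In E. coli the plasmid replicates from a ColE1/pMB1-type origin. The catalogue lists it as low copy, although the annotation tool labels this origin family as high copy. Selection in both hosts is by kanamycin, through the Tn903-derived aph(3')-Ia gene, which is followed by a short remnant of the Tn903 transposase.

The payload is an EcoRI–SalI insert of about 2.2 kb that combines the G13 promoter from Mycobacterium marinum with the Photinus pyralis luciferase coding sequence. The luciferase gene was codon optimised for Mycobacterium tuberculosis and lacks its last three amino acids. The promoter is not annotated as such. The region immediately upstream of the luciferase gene is instead picked up as similar to a Mycobacterium tuberculosis protein fragment and to the Ms1 small RNA, and this stretch presumably corresponds to the G13 sequence. An E. coli rrnB T1 terminator follows the reporter.

The associated publication concerns optimising bioluminescent reporters for mycobacteria. The construct is therefore suited to generating stably luminescent mycobacterial strains whose light output, produced on addition of luciferin substrate, can be used as a readout of the bacteria.
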