Addgene plasmid #26157: pMV306G13+FFluc
Depositing lab: Brian Robertson & Siouxsie Wiles. Depositing organization: Imperial College London. Publication: Optimisation of bioluminescent reporters for use with mycobacteria. Andreu N, Zelmer A, Fletcher T, Elkington PT, Ward TH, Ripoll J, Parish T, Bancroft GJ, Schaible U, Robertson BD, Wiles S. PLoS One. 2010 May 24;5(5):e10777. 10.1371/journal.pone.0010777 PubMed 20520722.
Backbone
  Vector backbone: pMV306
  Backbone size w/o insert (bp): 3995
  Vector type: Mycobacteria integrating vector
Growth in bacteria
  Bacterial resistance: Kanamycin, 50 μg/mL
  Growth temperature: 37°C
  Growth strain: DH5alpha
  Copy number: Low Copy
Gene/Insert
  Gene/Insert name: G13 promoter + Firefly luciferase (alt names: FFluc; Luc)
  Species: Mycobacterium marinum + Photinus pyralis
  Insert size (bp): 2155
  Mutation: Codon optimized for Mycobacterium tuberculosis. Lacks the last 3 aa
  Cloning method: Restriction Enzyme; 5′ cloning site EcoRI (not destroyed); 3′ cloning site SalI (not destroyed)
  Sequencing primers: 5′ gatcgccactagcgccgcgg
Resource information
  A portion of this plasmid was derived from a plasmid made by: Firefly luciferase gene codon optimised for Mycobacterium was cloned from pJ246:17659 obtained from Jeff Cirillo (Texas A&M) and Kevin Francis (Caliper Life Sciences)
Terms and licenses: Academic/Nonprofit Terms; Industry Terms: Not Available to Industry
How to cite: pMV306G13+FFluc was a gift from Brian Robertson & Siouxsie Wiles (Addgene plasmid # 26157 ; http://n2t.net/addgene:26157 ; RRID:Addgene_26157)
