>Addgene plasmid #26157 | pMV306G13+FFluc | addgene partial sequence | sequence record 32209 | 26157 with pMV306-R (5' ctttcgatgctgacaaacga 3')
ACGAGGGGCATTCACACCAGATTGGAGCTGGTGCAGTGAAGAGAATAGACCGGGACAAGGTTGCACCGGG
AGTTGCAGCGGTCGGAACCCTCGCCGTCGGCGGGCTGGCGTTCGCCCTGTCGTTCACGGCTCTAGCTGAT
CACCGCGGCCATGATGGCATAAAACGAAAGGCCCAGTCTTTCGACTGAGCCTTTCGTTTTATTTGATGCC
TGGCAGTCGATCGTACGCTAGTTAACTACGTCGACTCTAGAGTCACTTGCCTCCTTTCTTCGCTTTGATC
AAGATTTCACGGATCTTCCGGGCGTCCAACTTTCCGGTCAACCCTTTCGGCACTTCGTCCACAAAGACGA
CCCCGCCACGCAGCTTTTTCGCGGTGGTCACCTGCGAGGCGACGTAGTCCACGATCTCCTTTTCGGTCAT
CGTCTTTCCGTGCTCCAGGACGACCACGGCCGCTGGCAGTTCGCCGGCATCATCGTCCGGGAGGCCGGCG
ACTCCCGCGTCGAAGATGTTCGGGTGCTGGAGCAGAATGCTTTCCAATTCCGCTGGGGCCACCTGGTAAC
CCTTATACTTGATGAGGCTCTTCAAACGGTCCACGATGAAGAAATGCTCATCTTCGTCCCAGTAGGCGAT
GTCGCCCGAGTGCAACCAGCCATCTTTATCGATGAGCGCATTGGTCGCCTCCGGGTTATTCACATAACCG
GACATGATCATCGGACCGCGCACGCACAGTTCCCCGCGCTGGTTCACGCCCAGCGTCTTTCCGGTGTCCA
GGTCCACGACCTTCGCTTCGAAAAACGGCACGACCTTGCCCACGGCACCTGGCTTGTCGTCGCCCTCCGG
GGTGATGAGGATCGCGGACGTCGTCTCGGTCAGGCCGTATCCCTGGCGGATACCCGGGAGGTGGAACCGC
TTCGCCACGGCCTCGCCCACCTCTTTGCTC
