>Addgene plasmid #26157 | pMV306G13+FFluc | addgene partial sequence | sequence record 32210 | 26157 with pBR322ori-F
TTGAGCGTCGATTTTTGTGATGCTCGTCAGGGGGGCGGAGCCTATGGAAAAACGCCAGCAACGCGGCCTT
TTTACGGTTCCTGGCCTTTTGCTGGCCTTTTGCTCACATGTTCTTTCCTGCGTTATCCCCTGATTCTGTG
GATAACCGTATTACCGCCTTTGAGTGAGCTGATACCGCTCGCCGCAGCCGAACGACCGAGCGCAACGCGT
GCGGCCGCGATCGCCACTAGCGCCGCGGTCGGAATCAGCGCACTGGCCGCCGGAGCGGTCAGCTACCTGT
TGCTGCGCCGCTTCGCTTTCTAGCACCGACGTCCCGGCGCCAGCAGCTACCTCTCGAGCAAACGTTTTGC
GCGCCCGAAAAATAAGTCGTTGCAGAACTTTCATGAATTAGGCCTTGCTGCGCCCAGGCTCCAGTAGTAG
AAATGGAGTCACGGCAGCCCGGTGAAGCCAAGGTCGAACCGGAAGAGAAGGTTCGTCCTCCCGACCCGGG
CACCCAGCACGGCCCCCGGAACCCACGCGGAGTCATAGCCGCGATAATGGCAGAAGTGTTGCGGGCCTGC
GTAATTGCGAAATTCAGATGGTGCCGACGGCCCTTTGGGTGGGGCTGCAGCCAGAAGGGTCGCAAAAGCG
CCGAGGCCAACCCACGCAGCCCACAAATGCACGCTTGGTAACCGAGAATTCGGATCCAGAAGGAGAAGTA
CCGATGGAAGATGCGAAGAACATCAAGAAAGGCCCAGCGCCGTTCTACCCGCTGGAGGACGGCACCGCCG
GTGAACAGCTGCACA
